Addgene plasmid #223957: plix403-V5-N-mEGFP
Purpose: (Empty Backbone) Gateway cloning of genes of interest with an N-terminal V5-mEGFP fusion; generation of stable cells with doxycycline inducible expression
Depositing lab: Karla Feijs & Roko Žaja. Depositing organization: Universitaetsklinikum Aachen.
Backbone
  Vector backbone: plix403
  Vector type: Lentiviral
  Selectable markers: Puromycin
  Tag / fusion protein: V5-mEGFP (N terminal on backbone)
Growth in bacteria
  Bacterial resistance: Chloramphenicol and Ampicillin, 25 & 100 μg/mL
  Growth temperature: 30°C
  Growth strain: ccdB Survival
  Copy number: Low Copy
Gene/Insert
  Gene/Insert name: None
  Tag / fusion protein: V5-mEGFP (N terminal on backbone)
Terms and licenses: Academic/Nonprofit Terms; Industry Terms: Not Available to Industry
How to cite: plix403-V5-N-mEGFP was a gift from Karla Feijs & Roko Žaja (Addgene plasmid # 223957 ; http://n2t.net/addgene:223957 ; RRID:Addgene_223957)
