[The description below was written by a language model from this plasmid's Addgene catalogue record and pLannotate feature annotations shown in this document.]
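Description:
plix403-V5-N-mEGFP is an empty lentiviral Gateway destination vector built on the plix403 backbone, designed for making stable mammalian cell lines that express a gene of interest as an N-terminal V5-mEGFP fusion under doxycycline control. It has a third-generation, self-inactivating architecture. An RSV promoter drives a truncated HIV-1 5' LTR, followed by the Ψ packaging signal with a gag fragment, the RRE for Rev-dependent export and the cPPT/CTS. The viral genome ends in a ΔU3 3' LTR. In bacteria it is maintained through a ColE1/pUC-type origin and AmpR, although the record lists it as low copy. An SV40 poly(A) signal and SV40 origin lie downstream of the 3' LTR.

The inducible cassette consists of a tight TRE promoter (seven tet operators plus a minimal CMV promoter) followed by the mEGFP coding sequence, which runs directly into the Gateway cassette. The V5 tag named in the catalogue entry is not annotated separately in the feature table. The cassette is flanked by attR1 and attR2 and carries chloramphenicol resistance and the ccdB toxin gene. This explains the dual chloramphenicol/ampicillin selection and the need for a ccdB-tolerant strain. An LR reaction with an entry clone replaces the cassette with the gene of interest, and ccdB counterselects against unrecombined vector.

Downstream, a human PGK promoter constitutively drives puromycin N-acetyltransferase and the reverse tetracycline transactivator rtTA3, followed by a WPRE to enhance expression. How the two coding sequences are linked is not annotated. Because the transactivator, the selection marker and the responsive promoter sit on one provirus, a single transduction followed by puromycin selection gives cells in which doxycycline switches on the tagged, fluorescent fusion protein.
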