Features (pLannotate 1.2.2; 34 found; start..end, strand, type, name):
      6..130     +  protein_bind   attR1: mutant version of attR; recombination site for the Gateway® LR reaction LR Clonase™
    155..185     +  promoter       lac UV5 promoter: E. coli lac promoter with an "up" mutation
    209..238     +  promoter       cat promoter (fragment): promoter of the E. coli cat gene encoding chloramphenicol acetyltransferase
    239..898     +  CDS            CmR: chloramphenicol acetyltransferase; cat; confers resistance to chloramphenicol
   1077..1235    +  CDS            ccdA (fragment): CCDA_ECO57 - Also known as H, letA. Experimental evidence at protein level: Swiss-Prot protein existence level 1. Antitoxin component of a type II toxin-antitoxin (TA) system which inhibits the post-segregational killing (PSK) of plasmid-free cells, also referred to as a plasmid addiction system. Binds to and blocks the activity of CcdB; will also remove bound CcdB protein from the CcdB-GyrA complex by forming a CcdA-CcdB complex, a process termed rejuvenation. Functions as a transcriptional corepressor for the ccdAB operon, repression also requires CcdB (By similarity). From Escherichia coli
   1240..1542    +  CDS            ccdB: CCDB_ECOLI - Also known as G, letB, letD. Experimental evidence at protein level: Swiss-Prot protein existence level 1. Toxic component of a type II toxin-antitoxin (TA) system, functioning in plasmid maintainence. Responsible for the post- segregational killing (PSK) of plasmid-free cells, also referred to as a plasmid addiction system. Half-life of over 2 hours. Cell killing by CcdB is accompanied by filamentation, defects in chromosome and plasmid segregation, defects in cell division, formation of anucleate cells, decreased DNA synthesis and plasmid loss. Interferes with the activity of DN
   1586..1710    -  protein_bind   attR2: mutant version of attR; recombination site for the Gateway® LR reaction LR Clonase™
   1769..1787    +  CDS            9xHis (fragment): 9xHis affinity tag
   1797..2307    +  promoter       hPGK promoter: human phosphoglycerate kinase 1 promoter
   2317..2913    +  CDS            PuroR (fragment): puromycin N-acetyltransferase; pac from Streptomyces; confers resistance to puromycin
   2968..3665    +  CDS            rtTA3 (fragment): reverse tetracycline transactivator 3 activates expression from Tet-responsive promoters in the presence of doxycycline
   3595..3705    +  CDS            VP48: 3 tandem repeats of the minimal activation domain of herpes simplex virus VP16 (Cheng et al., 2013)
   3741..4289    +  misc_feature   WPRE (fragment): woodchuck hepatitis virus posttranscriptional regulatory element
   4315..4386    +  CDS            nef (fragment): NEF_HV1Z2 - Experimental evidence at protein level: Swiss-Prot protein existence level 1. Extracellular Nef protein targets CD4(+) T-lymphocytes for apoptosis by interacting with CXCR4 surface receptors. From Human immunodeficiency virus type 1 group M subtype D (isolate Z2/CDC-Z34) (HIV-1).
   4388..4621    +  LTR            3' LTR (ΔU3): self-inactivating 3' long terminal repeat (LTR) from HIV-1
   4693..4814    +  polyA_signal   SV40 poly(A) signal: SV40 polyadenylation signal
   4854..4989    +  rep_origin     SV40 ori: SV40 origin of replication
   4997..5060    +  promoter       AmpR promoter: bla
   5061..5921    +  CDS            AmpR: β-lactamase; bla; confers resistance to ampicillin, carbenicillin, and related antibiotics
   6092..6680    +  rep_origin     ori: high-copy-number ColE1/pMB1/pBR322/pUC origin of replication
   6863..6955    +  CDS            lacI (fragment): lac repressor; lacI; The lac repressor binds to the lac operator to inhibit transcription in E. coli. This inhibition can be relieved by adding lactose or isopropyl-β-D-thiogalactopyranoside (IPTG).
   6968..6989    +  protein_bind   CAP binding site: CAP binding activates transcription in the presence of cAMP. E. coli catabolite activator protein
   7004..7034    +  promoter       lac promoter: promoter for the E. coli lac operon
   7042..7058    +  protein_bind   lac operator: The lac repressor binds to the lac operator to inhibit transcription in E. coli. This inhibition can be relieved by adding lactose or isopropyl-β-D-thiogalactopyranoside (IPTG). lac repressor encoded by lacI
   7103..7121    +  promoter       T3 promoter: promoter for bacteriophage T3 RNA polymerase
   7149..7375    +  promoter       RSV promoter: Rous sarcoma virus enhancer/promoter
   7376..7556    +  LTR            5' LTR (truncated): truncated 5' long terminal repeat (LTR) from HIV-1
   7603..7728    +  misc_feature   HIV-1 Ψ: packaging signal of human immunodeficiency virus type 1
   7712..8075    +  CDS            HIV-1 gag (fragment): gag protein from human immunodeficiency virus 1; gag
   8221..8454    +  misc_feature   RRE: The Rev response element (RRE) of HIV-1 allows for Rev-dependent mRNA export from the nucleus to the cytoplasm.
   8831..8855    +  CDS            Rev (fragment): human immunodeficiency virus 1 (HIV-1) Rev protein; rev; enhances nuclear export of unspliced and incompletely spliced viral mRNAs
   8896..9013    +  misc_feature   cPPT/CTS: central polypurine tract and central termination sequence of HIV-1
   9067..9381    +  promoter       tight TRE promoter: Tet-responsive promoter PTight, consisting of seven tet operator sequences followed by the minimal CMV promoter
   9399..10115   +  CDS            mEGFP: mEGFP is a basic (constitutively fluorescent) green fluorescent protein published in 2002, derived from Aequorea victoria. It has moderate acid sensitivity.
>Addgene plasmid #223957 | plix403-V5-N-mEGFP | addgene full sequence | sequence record 450838 | Addgene NGS Result
CATCAACAAGTTTGTACAAAAAAGCTGAACGAGAAACGTAAAATGATATAAATATCAATATATTAAATTA
GATTTTGCATAAAAAACAGACTACATAATACTGTAAAACACAACATATCCAGTCACTATGGCGGCCGCAT
TAGGCACCCCAGGCTTTACACTTTATGCTTCCGGCTCGTATAATGTGTGGATTTTGAGTTAGGATCCGTC
GAGATTTTCAGGAGCTAAGGAAGCTAAAATGGAGAAAAAAATCACTGGATATACCACCGTTGATATATCC
CAATGGCATCGTAAAGAACATTTTGAGGCATTTCAGTCAGTTGCTCAATGTACCTATAACCAGACCGTTC
AGCTGGATATTACGGCCTTTTTAAAGACCGTAAAGAAAAATAAGCACAAGTTTTATCCGGCCTTTATTCA
CATTCTTGCCCGCCTGATGAATGCTCATCCGGAATTCCGTATGGCAATGAAAGACGGTGAGCTGGTGATA
TGGGATAGTGTTCACCCTTGTTACACCGTTTTCCATGAGCAAACTGAAACGTTTTCATCGCTCTGGAGTG
AATACCACGACGATTTCCGGCAGTTTCTACACATATATTCGCAAGATGTGGCGTGTTACGGTGAAAACCT
GGCCTATTTCCCTAAAGGGTTTATTGAGAATATGTTTTTCGTCTCAGCCAATCCCTGGGTGAGTTTCACC
AGTTTTGATTTAAACGTGGCCAATATGGACAACTTCTTCGCCCCCGTTTTCACCATGGGCAAATATTATA
CGCAAGGCGACAAGGTGCTGATGCCGCTGGCGATTCAGGTTCATCATGCCGTTTGTGATGGCTTCCATGT
CGGCAGAATGCTTAATGAATTACAACAGTACTGCGATGAGTGGCAGGGCGGGGCGTAAAGATCTGGATCC
GGCTTACTAAAAGCCAGATAACAGTATGCGTATTTGCGCGCTGATTTTTGCGGTATAAGAATATATACTG
ATATGTATACCCGAAGTATGTCAAAAAGAGGTATGCTATGAAGCAGCGTATTACAGTGACAGTTGACAGC
GACAGCTATCAGTTGCTCAAGGCATATATGATGTCAATATCTCCGGTCTGGTAAGCACAACCATGCAGAA
TGAAGCCCGTCGTCTGCGTGCCGAACGCTGGAAAGCGGAAAATCAGGAAGGGATGGCTGAGGTCGCCCGG
TTTATTGAAATGAACGGCTCTTTTGCTGACGAGAACAGGGGCTGGTGAAATGCAGTTTAAGGTTTACACC
TATAAAAGAGAGAGCCGTTATCGTCTGTTTGTGGATGTACAGAGTGATATTATTGACACGCCCGGGCGAC
GGATGGTGATCCCCCTGGCCAGTGCACGTCTGCTGTCAGATAAAGTCTCCCGTGAACTTTACCCGGTGGT
GCATATCGGGGATGAAAGCTGGCGCATGATGACCACCGATATGGCCAGTGTGCCGGTCTCCGTTATCGGG
GAAGAAGTGGCTGATCTCAGCCACCGCGAAAATGACATCAAAAACGCCATTAACCTGATGTTCTGGGGAA
TATAAATGTCAGGCTCCCTTATACACAGCCAGTCTGCAGGTCGACCATAGTGACTGGATATGTTGTGTTT
TACAGTATTATGTAGTCTGTTTTTTATGCAAAATCTAATTTAATATATTGATATTTATATCATTTTACGT
TTCTCGTTCAGCTTTCTTGTACAAAGTGGTTGCAGGAAAGCCAATCCCAAACCCACTCCTAGGTCTCGAC
AGTACAGCATAGACCGGTCCACCACCACCACCACCACTAAGGATCCGGGGTTGGGGTTGCGCCTTTTCCA
AGGCAGCCCTGGGTTTGCGCAGGGACGCGGCTGCTCTGGGCGTGGTTCCGGGAAACGCAGCGGCGCCGAC
CCTGGGTCTCGCACATTCTTCACGTCCGTTCGCAGCGTCACCCGGATCTTCGCCGCTACCCTTGTGGGCC
CCCCGGCGACGCTTCCTGCTCCGCCCCTAAGTCGGGAAGGTTCCTTGCGGTTCGCGGCGTGCCGGACGTG
ACAAACGGAAGCCGCACGTCTCACTAGTACCCTCGCAGACGGACAGCGCCAGGGAGCAATGGCAGCGCGC
CGACCGCGATGGGCTGTGGCCAATAGCGGCTGCTCAGCAGGGCGCGCCGAGAGCAGCGGCCGGGAAGGGG
CGGTGCGGGAGGCGGGGTGTGGGGCGGTAGTGTGGGCCCTGTTCCTGCCCGCGCGGTGTTCCGCATTCTG
CAAGCCTCCGGAGCGCACGTCGGCAGTCGGCTCCCTCGTTGACCGAATCACCGACCTCTCTCCCCAGCAA
TTCACCATGACCGAGTACAAGCCCACGGTGCGCCTCGCCACCCGCGACGACGTCCCCAGGGCCGTACGCA
CCCTCGCCGCCGCGTTCGCCGACTACCCCGCCACGCGCCACACCGTCGATCCGGACCGCCACATCGAGCG
GGTCACCGAGCTGCAAGAACTCTTCCTCACGCGCGTCGGGCTCGACATCGGCAAGGTGTGGGTCGCGGAC
GACGGCGCCGCGGTGGCGGTCTGGACCACGCCGGAGAGCGTCGAAGCGGGGGCGGTGTTCGCCGAGATCG
GCCCGCGCATGGCCGAGTTGAGCGGTTCCCGGCTGGCCGCGCAGCAACAGATGGAAGGCCTCCTGGCGCC
GCACCGGCCCAAGGAGCCCGCGTGGTTCCTGGCCACCGTCGGCGTCTCGCCCGACCACCAGGGCAAGGGT
CTGGGCAGCGCCGTCGTGCTCCCCGGAGTGGAGGCGGCCGAGCGCGCCGGGGTGCCCGCCTTCCTGGAGA
CCTCCGCGCCCCGCAACCTCCCCTTCTACGAGCGGCTCGGCTTCACCGTCACCGCCGACGTCGAGGTGCC
CGAAGGACCGCGCACCTGGTGCATGACCCGCAAGCCCGGTGCCGAAGGTAGAGGTTCTCTCCTCACTTGT
GGTGATGTTGAAGAAAACCCTGGTCCAATGTCTAGACTGGACAAGAGCAAAGTCATAAACGGAGCTCTGG
AATTACTCAATGGTGTCGGTATCGAAGGCCTGACGACAAGGAAACTCGCTCAAAAGCTGGGAGTTGAGCA
GCCTACCCTGTACTGGCACGTGAAGAACAAGCGGGCCCTGCTCGATGCCCTGCCAATCGAGATGCTGGAC
AGGCATCATACCCACTTCTGCCCCCTGGAAGGCGAGTCATGGCAAGACTTTCTGCGGAACAACGCCAAGT
CATACCGCTGTGCTCTCCTCTCACATCGCGACGGGGCTAAAGTGCATCTCGGCACCCGCCCAACAGAGAA
ACAGTACGAAACCCTGGAAAATCAGCTCGCGTTCCTGTGTCAGCAAGGCTTCTCCCTGGAGAACGCACTG
TACGCTCTGTCCGCCGTGGGCCACTTTACACTGGGCTGCGTATTGGAGGAACAGGAGCATCAAGTAGCAA
AAGAGGAAAGAGAGACACCTACCACCGATTCTATGCCCCCACTTCTGAGACAAGCAATTGAGCTGTTCGA
CCGGCAGGGAGCCGAACCTGCCTTCCTTTTCGGCCTGGAACTAATCATATGTGGCCTGGAGAAACAGCTA
AAGTGCGAAAGCGGCGGGCCGACCGACGCCCTTGACGATTTTGACTTAGACATGCTCCCAGCCGATGCCC
TTGACGACTTTGACCTTGATATGCTGCCTGCTGACGCTCTTGACGATTTTGACCTTGACATGCTCCCCGG
GTAACTAAGTAAGGATCGATCCAAGATATCGTATTCTTAACTATGTTGCTCCTTTTACGCTATGTGGATA
CGCTGCTTTAATGCCTTTGTATCATGCTATTGCTTCCCGTATGGCTTTCATTTTCTCCTCCTTGTATAAA
TCCTGGTTGCTGTCTCTTTATGAGGAGTTGTGGCCCGTTGTCAGGCAACGTGGCGTGGTGTGCACTGTGT
TTGCTGACGCAACCCCCACTGGTTGGGGCATTGCCACCACCTGTCAGCTCCTTTCCGGGACTTTCGCTTT
CCCCCTCCCTATTGCCACGGCGGAACTCATCGCCGCCTGCCTTGCCCGCTGCTGGACAGGGGCTCGGCTG
TTGGGCACTGACAATTCCGTGGTGTTGTCGGGGAAGCTGACGTCCTTTCCATGGCTGCTCGCCTGTGTTG
CCACCTGGATTCTGCGCGGGACGTCCTTCTGCTACGTCCCTTCGGCCCTCAATCCAGCGGACCTTCCTTC
CCGCGGCCTGCTGCCGGCTCTGCGGCCTCTTCCGCGTCTTCGCCTTCGCCCTCAGACGAGTCGGATCTCC
CTTTGGGCCGCCTCCCCGCCTGTTTCGCCTCGGCGTCCGGACTAGAGGTACCTTTAAGACCAATGACTTA
CAAGGCAGCTGTAGATCTTAGCCACTTTTTAAAAGAAAAGGGGGGACTGGAAGGGCTAATTCACTCCCAA
CGAAGACAAGATCTGCTTTTTGCTTGTACTGGGTCTCTCTGGTTAGACCAGATCTGAGCCTGGGAGCTCT
CTGGCTAACTAGGGAACCCACTGCTTAAGCCTCAATAAAGCTTGCCTTGAGTGCTTCAAGTAGTGTGTGC
CCGTCTGTTGTGTGACTCTGGTAACTAGAGATCCCTCAGACCCTTTTAGTCAGTGTGGAAAATCTCTAGC
AGTAGTAGTTCATGTCATCTTATTATTCAGTATTTATAACTTGCAAAGAAATGAATATCAGAGAGTGAGA
GGAACTTGTTTATTGCAGCTTATAATGGTTACAAATAAAGCAATAGCATCACAAATTTCACAAATAAAGC
ATTTTTTTCACTGCATTCTAGTTGTGGTTTGTCCAAACTCATCAATGTATCTTATCATGTCTGGCTCTAG
CTATCCCGCCCCTAACTCCGCCCATCCCGCCCCTAACTCCGCCCAGTTCCGCCCATTCTCCGCCCCATGG
CTGACTAATTTTTTTTATTTATGCAGAGGCCGAGGCCGCCTCGGCCTCTGAGCTATTCCAGAAGTAGTGA
GGAGGCTTTTTTGGAGGCCTTTCAAATATGTATCCGCTCATGAGACAATAACCCTGATAAATGCTTCAAT
AATATTGAAAAAGGAAGAGTATGAGTATTCAACATTTCCGTGTCGCCCTTATTCCCTTTTTTGCGGCATT
TTGCCTTCCTGTTTTTGCTCACCCAGAAACGCTGGTGAAAGTAAAAGATGCTGAAGATCAGTTGGGTGCA
CGAGTGGGTTACATCGAACTGGATCTCAACAGCGGTAAGATCCTTGAGAGTTTTCGCCCCGAAGAACGTT
TTCCAATGATGAGCACTTTTAAAGTTCTGCTATGTGGCGCGGTATTATCCCGTATTGACGCCGGGCAAGA
GCAACTCGGTCGCCGCATACACTATTCTCAGAATGACTTGGTTGAGTACTCACCAGTCACAGAAAAGCAT
CTTACGGATGGCATGACAGTAAGAGAATTATGCAGTGCTGCCATAACCATGAGTGATAACACTGCGGCCA
ACTTACTTCTGACAACGATCGGAGGACCGAAGGAGCTAACCGCTTTTTTGCACAACATGGGGGATCATGT
AACTCGCCTTGATCGTTGGGAACCGGAGCTGAATGAAGCCATACCAAACGACGAGCGTGACACCACGATG
CCTGTAGCAATGGCAACAACGTTGCGCAAACTATTAACTGGCGAACTACTTACTCTAGCTTCCCGGCAAC
AATTAATAGACTGGATGGAGGCGGATAAAGTTGCAGGACCACTTCTGCGCTCGGCCCTTCCGGCTGGCTG
GTTTATTGCTGATAAATCTGGAGCCGGTGAGCGTGGGTCTCGCGGTATCATTGCAGCACTGGGGCCAGAT
GGTAAGCCCTCCCGTATCGTAGTTATCTACACGACGGGGAGTCAGGCAACTATGGATGAACGAAATAGAC
AGATCGCTGAGATAGGTGCCTCACTGATTAAGCATTGGTAACTGTCAGACCAAGTTTACTCATATATACT
TTAGATTGATTTAAAACTTCATTTTTAATTTAAAAGGATCTAGGTGAAGATCCTTTTTGATAATCTCATG
ACCAAAATCCCTTAACGTGAGTTTTCGTTCCACTGAGCGTCAGACCCCGTAGAAAAGATCAAAGGATCTT
CTTGAGATCCTTTTTTTCTGCGCGTAATCTGCTGCTTGCAAACAAAAAAACCACCGCTACCAGCGGTGGT
TTGTTTGCCGGATCAAGAGCTACCAACTCTTTTTCCGAAGGTAACTGGCTTCAGCAGAGCGCAGATACCA
AATACTGTTCTTCTAGTGTAGCCGTAGTTAGGCCACCACTTCAAGAACTCTGTAGCACCGCCTACATACC
TCGCTCTGCTAATCCTGTTACCAGTGGCTGCTGCCAGTGGCGATAAGTCGTGTCTTACCGGGTTGGACTC
AAGACGATAGTTACCGGATAAGGCGCAGCGGTCGGGCTGAACGGGGGGTTCGTGCACACAGCCCAGCTTG
GAGCGAACGACCTACACCGAACTGAGATACCTACAGCGTGAGCTATGAGAAAGCGCCACGCTTCCCGAAG
GGAGAAAGGCGGACAGGTATCCGGTAAGCGGCAGGGTCGGAACAGGAGAGCGCACGAGGGAGCTTCCAGG
GGGAAACGCCTGGTATCTTTATAGTCCTGTCGGGTTTCGCCACCTCTGACTTGAGCGTCGATTTTTGTGA
TGCTCGTCAGGGGGGCGGAGCCTATGGAAAAACGCCAGCAACGCGGCCTTTTTACGGTTCCTGGCCTTTT
GCTGGCCTTTTGCTCACATGTTCTTTCCTGCGTTATCCCCTGATTCTGTGGATAACCGTATTACCGCCTT
TGAGTGAGCTGATACCGCTCGCCGCAGCCGAACGACCGAGCGCAGCGAGTCAGTGAGCGAGGAAGCGGAA
GAGCGCCCAATACGCAAACCGCCTCTCCCCGCGCGTTGGCCGATTCATTAATGCAGCTGGCACGACAGGT
TTCCCGACTGGAAAGCGGGCAGTGAGCGCAACGCAATTAATGTGAGTTAGCTCACTCATTAGGCACCCCA
GGCTTTACACTTTATGCTTCCGGCTCGTATGTTGTGTGGAATTGTGAGCGGATAACAATTTCACACAGGA
AACAGCTATGACCATGATTACGCCAAGCGCGCAATTAACCCTCACTAAAGGGAACAAAAGCTGGAGCTGC
AAGCTTAATGTAGTCTTATGCAATACTCTTGTAGTCTTGCAACATGGTAACGATGAGTTAGCAACATGCC
TTACAAGGAGAGAAAAAGCACCGTGCATGCCGATTGGTGGAAGTAAGGTGGTACGATCGTGCCTTATTAG
GAAGGCAACAGACGGGTCTGACATGGATTGGACGAACCACTGAATTGCCGCATTGCAGAGATATTGTATT
TAAGTGCCTAGCTCGATACATAAACGGGTCTCTCTGGTTAGACCAGATCTGAGCCTGGGAGCTCTCTGGC
TAACTAGGGAACCCACTGCTTAAGCCTCAATAAAGCTTGCCTTGAGTGCTTCAAGTAGTGTGTGCCCGTC
TGTTGTGTGACTCTGGTAACTAGAGATCCCTCAGACCCTTTTAGTCAGTGTGGAAAATCTCTAGCAGTGG
CGCCCGAACAGGGACTTGAAAGCGAAAGGGAAACCAGAGGAGCTCTCTCGACGCAGGACTCGGCTTGCTG
AAGCGCGCACGGCAAGAGGCGAGGGGCGGCGACTGGTGAGTACGCCAAAAATTTTGACTAGCGGAGGCTA
GAAGGAGAGAGATGGGTGCGAGAGCGTCAGTATTAAGCGGGGGAGAATTAGATCGCGATGGGAAAAAATT
CGGTTAAGGCCAGGGGGAAAGAAAAAATATAAATTAAAACATATAGTATGGGCAAGCAGGGAGCTAGAAC
GATTCGCAGTTAATCCTGGCCTGTTAGAAACATCAGAAGGCTGTAGACAAATACTGGGACAGCTACAACC
ATCCCTTCAGACAGGATCAGAAGAACTTAGATCATTATATAATACAGTAGCAACCCTCTATTGTGTGCAT
CAAAGGATAGAGATAAAAGACACCAAGGAAGCTTTAGACAAGATAGAGGAAGAGCAAAACAAAAGTAAGA
CCACCGCACAGCAAGCGGCCGCTGATCTTCAGACCTGGAGGAGGAGATATGAGGGACAATTGGAGAAGTG
AATTATATAAATATAAAGTAGTAAAAATTGAACCATTAGGAGTAGCACCCACCAAGGCAAAGAGAAGAGT
GGTGCAGAGAGAAAAAAGAGCAGTGGGAATAGGAGCTTTGTTCCTTGGGTTCTTGGGAGCAGCAGGAAGC
ACTATGGGCGCAGCGTCAATGACGCTGACGGTACAGGCCAGACAATTATTGTCTGGTATAGTGCAGCAGC
AGAACAATTTGCTGAGGGCTATTGAGGCGCAACAGCATCTGTTGCAACTCACAGTCTGGGGCATCAAGCA
GCTCCAGGCAAGAATCCTGGCTGTGGAAAGATACCTAAAGGATCAACAGCTCCTGGGGATTTGGGGTTGC
TCTGGAAAACTCATTTGCACCACTGCTGTGCCTTGGAATGCTAGTTGGAGTAATAAATCTCTGGAACAGA
TTTGGAATCACACGACCTGGATGGAGTGGGACAGAGAAATTAACAATTACACAAGCTTAATACACTCCTT
AATTGAAGAATCGCAAAACCAGCAAGAAAAGAATGAACAAGAATTATTGGAATTAGATAAATGGGCAAGT
TTGTGGAATTGGTTTAACATAACAAATTGGCTGTGGTATATAAAATTATTCATAATGATAGTAGGAGGCT
TGGTAGGTTTAAGAATAGTTTTTGCTGTACTTTCTATAGTGAATAGAGTTAGGCAGGGATATTCACCATT
ATCGTTTCAGACCCACCTCCCAACCCCGAGGGGACAATTCTCGACCTCGAGACAAATGGCAGTATTCATC
CACAATTTTAAAAGAAAAGGGGGGATTGGGGGGTACAGTGCAGGGGAAAGAATAGTAGACATAATAGCAA
CAGACATACAAACTAAAGAATTACAAAAACAAATTACAAAAATTCAAAATTTTCGGGTTTATTACAGGGA
CAGCAGAGATCCACTTTGGCCGCGAATCGATATGTCGAGTTTACTCCCTATCAGTGATAGAGAACGTATG
TCGAGTTTACTCCCTATCAGTGATAGAGAACGATGTCGAGTTTACTCCCTATCAGTGATAGAGAACGTAT
GTCGAGTTTACTCCCTATCAGTGATAGAGAACGTATGTCGAGTTTACTCCCTATCAGTGATAGAGAACGT
ATGTCGAGTTTATCCCTATCAGTGATAGAGAACGTATGTCGAGTTTACTCCCTATCAGTGATAGAGAACG
TATGTCGAGGTAGGCGTGTACGGTGGGAGGCCTATATAAGCAGAGCTCGTTTAGTGAACCGTCAGATCGC
CTGGAGAATTGGGCCACCATGGTGAGCAAGGGCGAGGAGCTGTTCACCGGGGTGGTGCCCATCCTGGTCG
AGCTGGACGGCGACGTAAACGGCCACAAGTTCAGCGTGTCCGGCGAGGGCGAGGGCGATGCCACCTACGG
CAAGCTGACCCTGAAGTTCATCTGCACCACCGGCAAGCTGCCCGTGCCCTGGCCCACCCTCGTGACCACC
CTGACCTACGGCGTGCAGTGCTTCAGCCGCTACCCCGACCACATGAAGCAGCACGACTTCTTCAAGTCCG
CCATGCCCGAAGGCTACGTCCAGGAGCGCACCATCTTCTTCAAGGACGACGGCAACTACAAGACCCGCGC
CGAGGTGAAGTTCGAGGGCGACACCCTGGTGAACCGCATCGAGCTGAAGGGCATCGACTTCAAGGAGGAC
GGCAACATCCTGGGGCACAAGCTGGAGTACAACTACAACAGCCACAACGTCTATATCATGGCCGACAAGC
AGAAGAACGGCATCAAGGTGAACTTCAAGATCCGCCACAACATCGAGGACGGCAGCGTGCAGCTCGCCGA
CCACTACCAGCAGAACACCCCCATCGGCGACGGCCCCGTGCTGCTGCCCGACAACCACTACCTGAGCACC
CAGTCCAAGCTGAGCAAAGACCCCAACGAGAAGCGCGATCACATGGTCCTGCTGGAGTTCGTGACCGCCG
CCGGGATCACTCTCGGCATGGACGAGCTGTACAAGT
